Addgene plasmid #18966: pcDNA3-hBcan
Depositing lab: Mariano Viapiano. Depositing organization: Ohio State University. Publication: The proteoglycan brevican binds to fibronectin after proteolytic cleavage and promotes glioma cell motility. Hu B, Kong LL, Matthews RT, Viapiano MS. J Biol Chem. 2008 Sep 5;283(36):24848-59. doi: 10.1074/jbc.M801433200. Epub 2008 Jul 7. PubMed 18611854.
Backbone
  Vector backbone: pcDNA3.1+
  Backbone manufacturer: Invitrogen
  Backbone size w/o insert (bp): 5500
  Vector type: Mammalian Expression
  Selectable markers: Neomycin (select with G418)
Growth in bacteria
  Bacterial resistance: Ampicillin, 100 μg/mL
  Growth temperature: 37°C
  Growth strain: DH5alpha
  Copy number: High Copy
Gene/Insert
  Gene/Insert name: Brevican (alt names: BCAN; CSPG7; BEHAB)
  Species: H. sapiens (human)
  Insert size (bp): 3200
  GenBank ID: BC010571
  Entrez Gene: BCAN (a.k.a. BEHAB, CSPG7)
  Cloning method: Restriction Enzyme; 5′ cloning site EcoRI (not destroyed); 3′ cloning site NotI (not destroyed)
  Sequencing primers: 5′ T7
Resource information
  A portion of this plasmid was derived from a plasmid made by: Original MGC clone BC010571 purchased from Invitrogen
Terms and licenses: Academic/Nonprofit Terms; Industry Terms: Not Available to Industry
Depositor comments: Viapiano MS et. al: Novel tumor-specific isoforms of BEHAB/brevican identified in human malignant gliomas. Cancer Res. (2005) 65:6726.
How to cite: pcDNA3-hBcan was a gift from Mariano Viapiano (Addgene plasmid # 18966 ; http://n2t.net/addgene:18966 ; RRID:Addgene_18966)
