[The description below was written by a language model from this plasmid's Addgene catalogue record.]
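Description:
pcDNA3-hBcan is a mammalian expression plasmid built on the commercial pcDNA3.1+ backbone (about 5.5 kb without insert), carrying a human brevican cDNA (BCAN, also known as BEHAB or CSPG7). The insert, roughly 3.2 kb, was derived from a Mammalian Gene Collection cDNA clone and placed between the EcoRI and NotI sites of the polylinker, both of which remain intact, so the cDNA can be excised or transferred with those enzymes. The plasmid is maintained at high copy number in standard E. coli cloning strains under ampicillin selection. For mammalian cells it carries a neomycin resistance marker, allowing G418 selection of stably transfected lines.

No feature table accompanies the record, so the regulatory elements are not explicitly listed. pcDNA3.1+ vectors generally drive the insert from the strong constitutive CMV immediate-early promoter, with a downstream polyadenylation signal. A T7 promoter lies upstream of the cloning site, consistent with the T7 primer listed for sequencing the 5′ end of the insert. No epitope tags, fusion partners or reporters are recorded, so the construct appears to express untagged brevican.

Brevican is a secreted chondroitin sulfate proteoglycan of the nervous system extracellular matrix that is upregulated in gliomas. The associated work concerns tumor-specific brevican isoforms and how proteolytic cleavage of the protein enables binding to fibronectin and promotes glioma cell motility. The plasmid is therefore suited to transient or stable overexpression of human brevican in cultured cells, for studying its processing, matrix interactions and effects on cell adhesion and migration.
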