>Addgene plasmid #18966 | pcDNA3-hBcan | addgene partial sequence | sequence record 24820 | 18966 sequence with CMV-F
TTAGCAGAGCTCTCTGGCTACTAGAGAACCCACTGCTTACTGGCTTATCGAAATTAATACGACTCACTAT
AGGGAGACCCAAGCTTGGTACCGAGCTCGGATCCACTAGTAACGGCCGCCAGTGTGCTGGAATTCCCGGG
ATATCGTCGACCCACGCGTCCGGCAGTCTCCGCCGCAGTCTCAGCTGCAGCTGCAGGACTGAGCCGTGCA
CCCGGAGGAGACCCCCGGAGGAGGCGACAAACTTCGCAGTGCCGCGACCCAACCCCAGCCCTGGGTAGCC
TGCAGCATGGCCCAGCTGTTCCTGCCCCTGCTGGCAGCCCTGGTCCTGGCCCAGGCTCCTGCAGCTTTAG
CAGATGTTCTGGAAGGAGACAGCTCAGAGGACCGCGCTTTTCGCGTGCGCATCGCGGGCGACGCGCCACT
GCAGGGCGTGCTCGGCGGCGCCCTCACCATCCCTTGCCACGTCCACTACCTGCGGCCACCGCCGAGCCGC
CGGGCTGTGCTGGGCTCTCCGCGGGTCAAGTGGACTTTCCTGTCCCGGGGCCGGGAGGCAGAGGTGCTGG
TGGCGCGGGGAGTGCGCGTCAAGGTGAACGAGGCCTACCGGTTCCGCGTGGCACTGCCTGCGTACCCAGC
GTCGCTCACCGACGTCTCCCTGGCGCTGAGCGAGCTGCGCCCCAACGACTCAGGTATCTATCGCTGTGAG
GTCCAGCACGGCATCGATGACAGCAGCGACGCTGTGGANGTCAAGGTCAAAGGGGTCGTCTTTCTCTACC
GAGAGGCTCTGCCCGCTATGCTTTCTCTTTTC
